Addgene plasmid #229556: 3'dmDR-CMV-CasRx-bGHpolyA
Purpose: Expresses CasRx (RfxCas13d) with double processed direct repeats (15nt) and a non-target spacer in between at 3' end
Depositing lab: Omar Akbari. Depositing organization: University of California, San Diego (UCSD).
Backbone
  Vector backbone: pCMV
  Vector type: Mammalian Expression, CRISPR
Growth in bacteria
  Bacterial resistance: Ampicillin, 100 μg/mL
  Growth temperature: 37°C
  Growth strain: DH5alpha
  Copy number: Unknown
Gene/Insert
  Gene/Insert name: CasRx
Terms and licenses: Academic/Nonprofit Terms; Industry Terms: Not Available to Industry
How to cite: 3'dmDR-CMV-CasRx-bGHpolyA was a gift from Omar Akbari (Addgene plasmid # 229556 ; http://n2t.net/addgene:229556 ; RRID:Addgene_229556)
