[The description below was written by a language model from this plasmid's Addgene catalogue record and pLannotate feature annotations shown in this document.]
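Description:
3'dmDR-CMV-CasRx-bGHpolyA is a 6.3 kb mammalian expression and CRISPR plasmid built on a pCMV backbone. It is propagated in E. coli through a high-copy ColE1/pUC-type origin and selected with ampicillin via the β-lactamase (AmpR) gene and its native promoter. The feature table also picks up backbone remnants that have no evident role in the payload: a lacI fragment, CAP binding site, lac promoter and operator, short fragments of a pBluescript multiple cloning site and the SV40 promoter, and a fragment of the pBR322 bom region.

The payload is a single expression cassette, annotated on the reverse strand, in which the human cytomegalovirus immediate-early enhancer and promoter drive the coding sequence of RfxCas13d (CasRx), the RNA-guided, RNA-targeting Type VI CRISPR effector from Ruminococcus flavefaciens XPD3002. Transcription is terminated by the bovine growth hormone polyadenylation signal. According to the catalogue entry, the transcript carries at its 3' end two processed-form direct repeats (15 nt each) flanking a non-targeting spacer. These elements are not called out individually in the automated annotation, but there is an unannotated gap of roughly 100 nt between the end of the CasRx coding sequence and the bGH poly(A) signal where they would be expected to lie. No epitope tags, nuclear localisation signals, reporters or mammalian selection markers are annotated.

The arrangement places guide-array-like sequence in the 3' untranslated region of the Cas13d mRNA itself, so the nuclease and its cognate repeat elements come from one Pol II transcript. With a non-target spacer, the construct would plausibly serve as a control or test design in mammalian cells, though the record does not state the specific experimental purpose.
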