Features (pLannotate 1.2.2; 14 found; start..end, strand, type, name):
      1..589     +  rep_origin     ori: high-copy-number ColE1/pMB1/pBR322/pUC origin of replication
    772..864     +  CDS            lacI (fragment): lac repressor; lacI; The lac repressor binds to the lac operator to inhibit transcription in E. coli. This inhibition can be relieved by adding lactose or isopropyl-β-D-thiogalactopyranoside (IPTG).
    877..898     +  protein_bind   CAP binding site: CAP binding activates transcription in the presence of cAMP. E. coli catabolite activator protein
    913..943     +  promoter       lac promoter: promoter for the E. coli lac operon
    951..967     +  protein_bind   lac operator: The lac repressor binds to the lac operator to inhibit transcription in E. coli. This inhibition can be relieved by adding lactose or isopropyl-β-D-thiogalactopyranoside (IPTG). lac repressor encoded by lacI
   1016..1032    -  misc_feature   MCS (fragment): pBluescript multiple cloning site
   1037..1058    -  promoter       SV40 promoter (fragment): SV40 enhancer and early promoter
   1062..1286    -  polyA_signal   bGH poly(A) signal: bovine growth hormone polyadenylation signal
   1394..4294    -  CDS            RfxCas13d: RNA-targeting Type VI CRISPR protein from Ruminococcus flavefaciens strain XPD3002 (Konermann et al., 2018)
   4336..4539    -  promoter       CMV promoter: human cytomegalovirus (CMV) immediate early promoter
   4540..4919    -  enhancer       CMV enhancer: human cytomegalovirus immediate early enhancer
   5074..5118    +  misc_feature   bom (fragment): basis of mobility region from pBR322
   5189..5293    +  promoter       AmpR promoter: bla
   5294..6154    +  CDS            AmpR: β-lactamase; bla; confers resistance to ampicillin, carbenicillin, and related antibiotics
>Addgene plasmid #229556 | 3'dmDR-CMV-CasRx-bGHpolyA | addgene full sequence | sequence record 455012 | Addgene NGS Result
TTGAGATCCTTTTTTTCTGCGCGTAATCTGCTGCTTGCAAACAAAAAAACCACCGCTACCAGCGGTGGTT
TGTTTGCCGGATCAAGAGCTACCAACTCTTTTTCCGAAGGTAACTGGCTTCAGCAGAGCGCAGATACCAA
ATACTGTTCTTCTAGTGTAGCCGTAGTTAGGCCACCACTTCAAGAACTCTGTAGCACCGCCTACATACCT
CGCTCTGCTAATCCTGTTACCAGTGGCTGCTGCCAGTGGCGATAAGTCGTGTCTTACCGGGTTGGACTCA
AGACGATAGTTACCGGATAAGGCGCAGCGGTCGGGCTGAACGGGGGGTTCGTGCACACAGCCCAGCTTGG
AGCGAACGACCTACACCGAACTGAGATACCTACAGCGTGAGCTATGAGAAAGCGCCACGCTTCCCGAAGG
GAGAAAGGCGGACAGGTATCCGGTAAGCGGCAGGGTCGGAACAGGAGAGCGCACGAGGGAGCTTCCAGGG
GGAAACGCCTGGTATCTTTATAGTCCTGTCGGGTTTCGCCACCTCTGACTTGAGCGTCGATTTTTGTGAT
GCTCGTCAGGGGGGCGGAGCCTATGGAAAAACGCCAGCAACGCGGCCTTTTTACGGTTCCTGGCCTTTTG
CTGGCCTTTTGCTCACATGTTCTTTCCTGCGTTATCCCCTGATTCTGTGGATAACCGTATTACCGCCTTT
GAGTGAGCTGATACCGCTCGCCGCAGCCGAACGACCGAGCGCAGCGAGTCAGTGAGCGAGGAAGCGGAAG
AGCGCCCAATACGCAAACCGCCTCTTCCCGCGCGTTGGCCGATTCATTAATGCAGCTGGCACGACAGGTT
TCCCGACTGGAAAGCGGGCAGTGAGCGCAACGCAATTAATGTGAGTTAGCTCACTCATTAGGCATCCTAG
GCTTTACACTTTATGCTTCCGGCTCGTATGTTGTGTGGAATTGTGAGCGGATAACAATTTCACACAGGAA
ACAGCTATGACCATGATTACGCCAAGCTCTAGCTAGAGGTCGACGGTATCGAGCCCCAGCTGGTTCTTTC
CGCCTCAGAAGCCATAGAGCCCACCGCATCCCCAGCATGCCTGCTATTGTCTTCCCAATCCTCCCCCTTG
CTGTCCTGCCCCACCCCACCCCCCAGAATAGAATGACACCTACTCAGACAATGCGATGCAATTTCCTCAT
TTTATTAGGAAAGGACAGTGGGAGTGGCACCTTCCAGGGTCAAGGAAGGCACGGGGGAGGGGCAAACAAC
AGATGGCTGGCAACTAGAAGGCACAGTCGAGGCTGATCAGCGGGTTTAAACTCAATGGTGATGGTGATGA
TGGTTCCGTGACATCAAAAATACAAGGGCTACCAGGTAGGTTCCGTGACATCAAACCGGTTTAGGAATTG
CCGGACACCTTCTTTTTCTCCTTGTCGAACTTGGCGGCCTCGTTCCTATCGAACAGGGCCTCGATGCTCA
GGTTCTTAAACCTGGGGATACAGTAGCCGAAAGGCACACACAGCAGTTTCAGGAGCCTATCGTTGTACTT
CTTCTCGTCATTCACAGCGTCGAAGTACTCGGACACCTTTCCGCTGCTTTTCTCGTACCTCTCATTCATG
ATAATTCTCTGCATGATGTAATGGTACAGTTGGAAGTAGGAATTGACCTCGGCAATGTCGTTGATATAGG
CGTGGACATACCTGGCCACTTCCAGGTGGACGGCCTTGTTTCTGAACAGGGTACATGTCTTGTTGTCAAT
TCTCAGGAGGTCCTCCCTGATGATCACATTCCACTTGGTGTTCCTCAGGTAGGCGTTCAGGGCGGTTTTG
GCCTTCTCCCTGTTAATCTGCCTGGTGAACTCCTCGGCTTTCTTCTCGTCGCTGTATTTGATGTAATTGG
CATACAGCTTGGGGTTGGCGCTCTCGAGGCTGTCAATGCTCTCCTTGGCTCTTTCAGCCATCTCCTTTTC
CACGTCCTTTCTCTTATCGGGGGCAGTTTCATCAATGCCAGCGCAGAGCTTGGTGACGGAGCTGAATCCC
TTCTCTTCCAGTTTCTTGAGATTGATGTCGTAGCCTTTCTCCTTGTACAGTTGAGCATCACGCTCGACGC
AATGGAATCCGATGACGTACCTGGCGTTGATATTGACAATATTCTTGAGGATGTGGTAGATCACGGTGAG
GTACAGGCTGATGATCTTTTTAAACTTCTCCCTCTCGGCGTTTTCCCTGCCGGTGTCCTCAATGACGCTC
CTTTTCTTGTCGAATTGGTCGTAGTTCATTCCGGTGATGATCTTTGTGAGAGCGTCCACCTTTTCGCTCA
CGCTCTTGCCCTTATCCTTTCCGATACAAGTTTCGTAGTACCTGTCGATCTGGTTCTTGCCGTTCTGGCC
CTGTTTTTTCTGGATGTCAGCGATCCTGCCGAGCACGAACTTCACCACGGCCTCGTTTTTGGCGATCTCA
TGGAGGTGGGCAGGATCACCGTATCTGATCAGGTAGTGGAACCTTTTATTGCTGATCACGTTATTAATAA
TGAAATTTCTCATGCCGTGCTTGCCTTTCTTGAGCTTGTTTCCGTTCTCGTCCAGGGAAAAGGTGTCGGC
GAGGGCCTTGAGCTCATCATAGGACAGGTTGGTTCCTAAAATACGGATGGCGTCGATATACATGGCCCTC
CTGGCATCGGCAATAGGTTCTCCCATTCTAGCGAAGGACTTGATCAGCCTCAGCTCATCGGCGATCTTGG
CGGAGTCTTTGAAAAAGGCGTATTCCTCCACGAACTTAGCGTTGACTCCGATGAGAGGCATCACCTTCAG
GAAGCTCTGGATGTTATCGAATTTATTAATCAGGGTGGTCAGGAGGTCGTTGATCTCCTTGCCATCCAGG
AACATGGTCAGGGCATACATGAGTTTGCTGAAGGCGGAAACATCACGGCCAGCGGGCAGGATTCTGGGCA
GTCTAGGGGCGTCCTTCTTCTTATACTCTCTTGTCTTGTTTCCCCTAAATTCCTTGATGTTGTGCATGAT
ATTTTCGAGCTTTCTCCAAATTCTATTAGCTTCATCGTAGTAGAGGGCATCCTTCTGGTCGTCGTTGAAG
GAGCCCCTCAGGTTAATCACAAAGATATCCTTCTCGCTCAGGGACTTCTCATTATCGGGGAGGGACTTAT
TGGCGGCAGCCACCTTGGCATCCTCTTCGATGTAATACCTATAAATCACAAAGTCCATCATGGTGTAGAC
CTTGGTCCTGATGGAGTCGAACACCTTATGATTTTTCCTGATCTCGGACATATCCTTCCTGTCCAGCATC
ACTTCCCTGAGCTTGGTGATATTGAATCCGAGGTTTTTCTGCTCTTTCATAATGCTGAATCTGAAATATT
GTTCGGCGAATTCGGCAGGGTTGATTCCCAGAGTTTCGGCAATATAGTTCACGTTGGCGGCGGAGTTCTT
GGAGAAGGAGTTGGTCAGCTCATTGGTGATCCTGTCGTAGAGGTAGTTGAGGGTGGAGATGTATTCGTTG
TCGAGGTTCTTATCGAGGTTGTAGAGCCAGGTCCTGGAGATCCTGGACTCTTCTTCGTTGTTATGGACCA
CCCAGTGCCTCAGTCCGCTCAGGAGGGCCAGAATGTCATAGCATTCGTTGCCGTAATTGATGATGTAATT
TCTGCCCTCCTTGCTGAAAAAGGCCTGGCCGAAATAGCCGAGTCTGGGGTTATCGAGGAAGTTGTCGAAC
TCGTCATACTGGGCCTTGATGGCGTTGATGAGCTTATCGTTATTGTTGAAAGCGGCCCTATGGTGCTCGG
GGTCTTTGAATTCGTCGTAGGTATACACTGTGGAGAACTTGCCGAATCCAATAATGTCCTTATCCAGGCC
GGAGATATTGTTGACGGCGTAGGCGGCGTTGGTAATGTATTCGGCGAGGATTTTTTCAATGTCCAGGATG
TTATGGATCACCTGGATACAAATATTGTCATTGCCATCAGCGCTCTCGCCGAAGTACCTCTTTTCCAGAG
TTTCCTTCAGGCCGAGCATATCCTGCTGGACGGGTCCTGTATACAGAGGGTTGTTAGCCACCACGGCGTA
GCCCTTAGGATGGCTGAATTTGGCGTTGCCGATCTTATAGCCGGCGTTTTTATCGGCCATTTCAGCGCTG
AAGGCCTCGCCCTCATTCACGCTCCTGATGCTGTCGCCCTCCACGATCTTTTCCAGCCTGGCGTCGCTGC
CTTCGGCGAAGGTTGTCATGTACACTTTGGAGCCGGACACGAGTGTGGACTTCACGCCCATGCCCTTGGC
GAAGGACTTTTTTTTTTCGATCATGCGGCCGCGGATCTCTAGCGGATCTGACGGTTCACTAAACCAGCTC
TGCTTATATAGACCTCCCACCGTACACGCCTACCGCCCATTTGCGTCAATGGGGCGGAGTTGTTACGACA
TTTTGGAAAGTCCCGTTGATTTTGGTGCCAAAACAAACTCCCATTGACGTCAATGGGGTGGAGACTTGGA
AATCCCCGTGAGTCAAACCGCTATCCACGCCCATTGATGTACTGCCAAAACCGCATCACCATGGTAATAG
CGATGACTAATACGTAGATGTACTGCCAAGTAGGAAAGTCCCATAAGGTCATGTACTGGGCATAATGCCA
GGCGGGCCATTTACCGTCATTGACGTCAATAGGGGGCGTACTTGGCATATGATACACTTGATGTACTGCC
AAGTGGGCAGTTTACCGTAAATACTCCACCCATTGACGTCAATGGAAAGTCCCTATTGGCGTTACTATGG
GAACATACGTCATTATTGACGTCAATGGGCGGGGGTCGTTGGGCGGTCAGCCAGGCGGGCCATTTACCGT
AAGTTATGTAACGCGGAACTCCATATATGGGCTATGAACTAATGACCCCGTAATTGATTACTATTAATAA
CTAGTCAATAATCAATGTCAACGCGTATATCTGGCCCGTACATCGCGAAGCAGCGCAAAACGCCTAACCC
TAAGCAGATTCTTCATGCAATTGTCGGTCAAGCCTTGCCTTGTTGTAGCTTAAATTTTGCTCGCGCACTA
CTCAGCGACCTCCAACACACAAGCAGGGAGCAGATACTGGCTTAACTATGCGGCATCAGAGCAGATTGTA
CTGAGAGTCGACCCTAGGGGATCGGGAGATCGATCTCCCGATCCGTCGACGTCAGGTGGCACTTTTCGGG
GAAATGTGCGCGGAACCCCTATTTGTTTATTTTTCTAAATACATTCAAATATGTATCCGCTCATGAGACA
ATAACCCTGATAAATGCTTCAATAATATTGAAAAAGGAAGAGTATGAGTATTCAACATTTCCGTGTCGCC
CTTATTCCCTTTTTTGCGGCATTTTGCCTTCCTGTTTTTGCTCACCCAGAAACGCTGGTGAAAGTAAAAG
ATGCTGAAGATCAGTTGGGTGCACGAGTGGGTTACATCGAACTGGATCTCAACAGCGGTAAGATCCTTGA
GAGTTTTCGCCCCGAAGAACGTTTTCCAATGATGAGCACTTTTAAAGTTCTGCTATGTGGCGCGGTATTA
TCCCGTATTGACGCCGGGCAAGAGCAACTCGGTCGCCGCATACACTATTCTCAGAATGACTTGGTTGAGT
ACTCACCAGTCACAGAAAAGCATCTTACGGATGGCATGACAGTAAGAGAATTATGCAGTGCTGCCATAAC
CATGAGTGATAACACTGCGGCCAACTTACTTCTGACAACGATCGGAGGACCGAAGGAGCTAACCGCTTTT
TTGCACAACATGGGGGATCATGTAACTCGCCTTGATCGTTGGGAACCGGAGCTGAATGAAGCCATACCAA
ACGACGAGCGTGACACCACGATGCCTGTAGCAATGGCAACAACGTTGCGCAAACTATTAACTGGCGAACT
ACTTACTCTAGCTTCCCGGCAACAATTAATAGACTGGATGGAGGCGGATAAAGTTGCAGGACCACTTCTG
CGCTCGGCCCTTCCGGCTGGCTGGTTTATTGCTGATAAATCTGGAGCCGGTGAGCGTGGGTCTCGCGGTA
TCATTGCAGCACTGGGGCCAGATGGTAAGCCCTCCCGTATCGTAGTTATCTACACGACGGGGAGTCAGGC
AACTATGGATGAACGAAATAGACAGATCGCTGAGATAGGTGCCTCACTGATTAAGCATTGGTAACTGTCA
GACCAAGTTTACTCATATATACTTTAGATTGATTTAAAACTTCATTTTTAATTTAAAAGGATCTAGGTGA
AGATCCTTTTTGATAATCTCATGACCAAAATCCCTTAACGTGAGTTTTCGTTCCACTGAGTGTCAGACCC
CGTAGAAAAGATCAAAGGATCTTC
